Addgene plasmid #143049: TFORF0585
Purpose: Lentiviral vector for overexpressing transcription factor ORFs with unique 24-bp barcodes. Barcodes facilitate identification of transcription factors in pooled screens.
Depositing lab: Feng Zhang. Depositing organization: Broad Institute. Publication: A transcription factor atlas of directed differentiation. Joung J, Ma S, Tay T, Geiger-Schuller KR, Kirchgatterer PC, Verdine VK, Guo B, Arias-Garcia MA, Allen WE, Singh A, Kuksenko O, Abudayyeh OO, Gootenberg JS, Fu Z, Macrae RK, Buenrostro JD, Regev A, Zhang F. Cell. 2023 Jan 5;186(1):209-229.e26. doi: 10.1016/j.cell.2022.11.026. PubMed 36608654.
Backbone
  Vector backbone: pLX_TRC317
  Backbone manufacturer: Broad Institute Genetic Perturbation Platform
  Backbone size w/o insert (bp): 8264
  Vector type: Mammalian Expression, Lentiviral
  Selectable markers: Puromycin
Growth in bacteria
  Bacterial resistance: Ampicillin, 100 μg/mL
  Growth temperature: 37°C
  Growth strain: NEB Stable
  Copy number: High Copy
Gene/Insert
  Gene/Insert name: ZNF329
  Species: H. sapiens (human)
  Insert size (bp): 1727
  Entrez Gene: ZNF329 (a.k.a. FLJ12586)
  Promoter: EF1a
  Cloning method: Unknown
  Sequencing primers: 5′ GGGTGGAGACTGAAGTTAGGCCAG; 3′ CACATAGCGTAAAAGGAGCAACATAG
Terms and licenses: Academic/Nonprofit Terms; Industry Terms: Not Available to Industry
Depositor comments: NM_024620,XM_006723382,XM_011527316,XM_006723381,XM_017027311,XM_017027310,XM_017027307,XM_017027308,XM_006723383,XM_011527315,XM_006723384,XM_017027309,ENST00000597186,ENST00000598312,ENST00000358067,ENST00000500161 . The transcription factor ORF portion of this plasmid was synthesized by Genewiz. Please test multiple small colonies in case of plasmid recombination. To make this collection available in a timely manner, a portion of this collection was not fully sequenced by Addgene. If an Addgene verified full plasmid sequence is not available, please contact us prior to placing an order to request the full sequence.
How to cite: TFORF0585 was a gift from Feng Zhang (Addgene plasmid # 143049 ; http://n2t.net/addgene:143049 ; RRID:Addgene_143049)
