[The description below was written by a language model from this plasmid's Addgene catalogue record and pLannotate feature annotations shown in this document.]
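Description:
TFORF0585 is a lentiviral mammalian expression plasmid built on the pLX_TRC317 backbone and carrying the human zinc-finger gene ZNF329 as a transcription factor open reading frame. It belongs to a barcoded ORF collection in which each clone carries a unique 24-bp barcode, so that the identity of the overexpressed factor can be read out in pooled screens. In bacteria it is maintained through a high-copy ColE1/pUC-type origin and ampicillin resistance (bla). An f1 origin and remnants of a lac/lacZα cloning region with T3 and T7 promoters are also present in the backbone. The depositor notes that the plasmid can recombine, which is a known issue for LTR-containing vectors.

The viral portion has a third-generation, self-inactivating layout. An RSV promoter drives a truncated HIV-1 5' LTR, followed by the Ψ packaging signal with a gag fragment, the Rev response element, a cPPT/CTS, and a ΔU3 3' LTR with a downstream SV40 polyadenylation signal. Within the transfer cassette, an SV40 early promoter/origin region drives puromycin N-acetyltransferase for selection of transduced cells. The EF-1α promoter drives the ZNF329 ORF, and a WPRE downstream enhances transcript stability and expression.

The automated annotation marks only the first part of the roughly 1.7 kb insert as ZNF329, leaving the remainder unannotated up to a short U6 promoter fragment that precedes the WPRE. The barcode is not annotated, so its exact position is not stated in the record. The construct is intended for packaging into lentivirus and stable overexpression of ZNF329, individually or within pooled transcription factor screens such as directed differentiation studies.
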