Features (pLannotate 1.2.2; 31 found; start..end, strand, type, name):
      5..231     +  promoter       RSV promoter: Rous sarcoma virus enhancer/promoter
    232..412     +  LTR            5' LTR (truncated): truncated 5' long terminal repeat (LTR) from HIV-1
    459..584     +  misc_feature   HIV-1 Ψ: packaging signal of human immunodeficiency virus type 1
    568..931     +  CDS            HIV-1 gag (fragment): gag protein from human immunodeficiency virus 1; gag
   1077..1310    +  misc_feature   RRE: The Rev response element (RRE) of HIV-1 allows for Rev-dependent mRNA export from the nucleus to the cytoplasm.
   1687..1713    +  CDS            Rev (fragment): human immunodeficiency virus 1 (HIV-1) Rev protein; rev; enhances nuclear export of unspliced and incompletely spliced viral mRNAs
   1720..1743    +  promoter       SV40 promoter (fragment): SV40 early promoter
   1744..1815    +  promoter       SV40 promoter (fragment): SV40 enhancer and early promoter
   1839..1974    +  rep_origin     SV40 ori: SV40 origin of replication
   2020..2616    +  CDS            PuroR (fragment): puromycin N-acetyltransferase; pac from Streptomyces; confers resistance to puromycin
   2665..2782    +  misc_feature   cPPT/CTS: central polypurine tract and central termination sequence of HIV-1
   2847..2913    +  CDS            small t antigen (fragment): SV40 (simian virus 40) small t antigen
   2920..4098    +  promoter       EF-1α promoter: strong constitutive promoter for human elongation factor EF-1α
   4115..4756    +  CDS            ZNF329 (fragment): ZN329_HUMAN - Experimental evidence at protein level: Swiss-Prot protein existence level 1. May be involved in transcriptional regulation. From Homo sapiens (Human).
   5753..5806    +  promoter       U6 promoter (fragment): RNA polymerase III promoter for human U6 snRNA
   5848..6436    +  misc_feature   WPRE: woodchuck hepatitis virus posttranscriptional regulatory element
   6487..6506    +  misc_feature   cPPT/CTS (fragment): central polypurine tract and central termination sequence of HIV-1
   6508..6741    +  LTR            3' LTR (ΔU3): self-inactivating 3' long terminal repeat (LTR) from HIV-1
   6819..6940    +  polyA_signal   SV40 poly(A) signal: SV40 polyadenylation signal
   6980..7115    +  rep_origin     SV40 ori: SV40 origin of replication
   7136..7154    -  promoter       T7 promoter: promoter for bacteriophage T7 RNA polymerase
   7162..7317    +  CDS            lacZα (fragment): LacZα fragment of β-galactosidase; lacZ fragment
   7322..7750    +  rep_origin     f1 ori (sequence partly withheld): f1 bacteriophage origin of replication; arrow indicates direction of (+) strand synthesis
   7803..7907    +  promoter       AmpR promoter: bla
   7908..8768    +  CDS            AmpR: β-lactamase; bla; confers resistance to ampicillin, carbenicillin, and related antibiotics
   8939..9527    +  rep_origin     ori: high-copy-number ColE1/pMB1/pBR322/pUC origin of replication
   9710..9802    +  CDS            lacI (fragment): lac repressor; lacI; The lac repressor binds to the lac operator to inhibit transcription in E. coli. This inhibition can be relieved by adding lactose or isopropyl-β-D-thiogalactopyranoside (IPTG).
   9815..9836    +  protein_bind   CAP binding site: CAP binding activates transcription in the presence of cAMP. E. coli catabolite activator protein
   9851..9881    +  promoter       lac promoter: promoter for the E. coli lac operon
   9889..9905    +  protein_bind   lac operator: The lac repressor binds to the lac operator to inhibit transcription in E. coli. This inhibition can be relieved by adding lactose or isopropyl-β-D-thiogalactopyranoside (IPTG). lac repressor encoded by lacI
   9950..9968    +  promoter       T3 promoter: promoter for bacteriophage T3 RNA polymerase
>Addgene plasmid #143049 | TFORF0585 | addgene full sequence | sequence record 399027 | Addgene NGS Result
TTAATGTAGTCTTATGCAATACTCTTGTAGTCTTGCAACATGGTAACGATGAGTTAGCAACATGCCTTAC
AAGGAGAGAAAAAGCACCGTGCATGCCGATTGGTGGAAGTAAGGTGGTACGATCGTGCCTTATTAGGAAG
GCAACAGACGGGTCTGACATGGATTGGACGAACCACTGAATTGCCGCATTGCAGAGATATTGTATTTAAG
TGCCTAGCTCGATACATAAACGGGTCTCTCTGGTTAGACCAGATCTGAGCCTGGGAGCTCTCTGGCTAAC
TAGGGAACCCACTGCTTAAGCCTCAATAAAGCTTGCCTTGAGTGCTTCAAGTAGTGTGTGCCCGTCTGTT
GTGTGACTCTGGTAACTAGAGATCCCTCAGACCCTTTTAGTCAGTGTGGAAAATCTCTAGCAGTGGCGCC
CGAACAGGGACTTGAAAGCGAAAGGGAAACCAGAGGAGCTCTCTCGACGCAGGACTCGGCTTGCTGAAGC
GCGCACGGCAAGAGGCGAGGGGCGGCGACTGGTGAGTACGCCAAAAATTTTGACTAGCGGAGGCTAGAAG
GAGAGAGATGGGTGCGAGAGCGTCAGTATTAAGCGGGGGAGAATTAGATCGCGATGGGAAAAAATTCGGT
TAAGGCCAGGGGGAAAGAAAAAATATAAATTAAAACATATAGTATGGGCAAGCAGGGAGCTAGAACGATT
CGCAGTTAATCCTGGCCTGTTAGAAACATCAGAAGGCTGTAGACAAATACTGGGACAGCTACAACCATCC
CTTCAGACAGGATCAGAAGAACTTAGATCATTATATAATACAGTAGCAACCCTCTATTGTGTGCATCAAA
GGATAGAGATAAAAGACACCAAGGAAGCTTTAGACAAGATAGAGGAAGAGCAAAACAAAAGTAAGACCAC
CGCACAGCAAGCGGCCGCTGATCTTCAGACCTGGAGGAGGAGATATGAGGGACAATTGGAGAAGTGAATT
ATATAAATATAAAGTAGTAAAAATTGAACCATTAGGAGTAGCACCCACCAAGGCAAAGAGAAGAGTGGTG
CAGAGAGAAAAAAGAGCAGTGGGAATAGGAGCTTTGTTCCTTGGGTTCTTGGGAGCAGCAGGAAGCACTA
TGGGCGCAGCGTCAATGACGCTGACGGTACAGGCCAGACAATTATTGTCTGGTATAGTGCAGCAGCAGAA
CAATTTGCTGAGGGCTATTGAGGCGCAACAGCATCTGTTGCAACTCACAGTCTGGGGCATCAAGCAGCTC
CAGGCAAGAATCCTGGCTGTGGAAAGATACCTAAAGGATCAACAGCTCCTGGGGATTTGGGGTTGCTCTG
GAAAACTCATTTGCACCACTGCTGTGCCTTGGAATGCTAGTTGGAGTAATAAATCTCTGGAACAGATTTG
GAATCACACGACCTGGATGGAGTGGGACAGAGAAATTAACAATTACACAAGCTTAATACACTCCTTAATT
GAAGAATCGCAAAACCAGCAAGAAAAGAATGAACAAGAATTATTGGAATTAGATAAATGGGCAAGTTTGT
GGAATTGGTTTAACATAACAAATTGGCTGTGGTATATAAAATTATTCATAATGATAGTAGGAGGCTTGGT
AGGTTTAAGAATAGTTTTTGCTGTACTTTCTATAGTGAATAGAGTTAGGCAGGGATATTCACCATTATCG
TTTCAGACCCACCTCCCAACCCCGAGGGGACCCATGCATTGCATCTCAATTAGTCAGCAACCAGGTGTGG
AAAGTCCCCAGGCTCCCCAGCAGGCAGAAGTATGCAAAGCATGCGTCTCAATTAGTCAGCAACCATAGTC
CCGCCCCTAACTCCGCCCATCCCGCCCCTAACTCCGCCCAGTTCCGCCCATTCTCCGCCCCATGGCTGAC
TAATTTTTTTTATTTATGCAGAGGCCGAGGCCGCCTCGGCCTCTGAGCTATTCCAGAAGTAGTGAGGAGG
CTTTTTTGGAGGCCTAGGCTTTTGCAAAAAGCTTTCTAGAGGTACCACCGGAGCTTACCATGACCGAGTA
CAAGCCCACGGTGCGCCTCGCCACCCGCGACGACGTCCCCAGGGCCGTACGCACCCTCGCCGCCGCGTTC
GCCGACTACCCCGCCACGCGCCACACCGTCGATCCGGACCGCCACATCGAGCGGGTCACCGAGCTGCAAG
AACTCTTCCTCACGCGCGTCGGGCTCGACATCGGCAAGGTGTGGGTCGCGGACGACGGCGCCGCCGTGGC
GGTCTGGACCACGCCGGAGAGCGTCGAAGCGGGGGCGGTGTTCGCCGAGATCGGCCCGCGCATGGCCGAG
TTGAGCGGTTCCCGGCTGGCCGCGCAGCAACAGATGGAAGGCCTCCTGGCGCCGCACCGGCCCAAGGAGC
CCGCGTGGTTCCTGGCCACCGTCGGCGTCTCGCCCGACCACCAGGGCAAGGGTCTGGGCAGCGCCGTCGT
GCTCCCCGGAGTGGAGGCGGCCGAGCGCGCCGGGGTGCCCGCCTTCCTGGAGACCTCCGCGCCCCGCAAC
CTCCCCTTCTACGAGCGGCTCGGCTTCACCGTCACCGCCGACGTCGAGGTGCCCGAAGGACCGCGCACCT
GGTGCATGACCCGCAAGCCCGGTGCCAGTTAACGAATTCTAGATCTTGAGACAAATGGCAGTATTCATCC
ACAATTTTAAAAGAAAAGGGGGGATTGGGGGGTACAGTGCAGGGGAAAGAATAGTAGACATAATAGCAAC
AGACATACAAACTAAAGAATTACAAAAACAAATTACAAAAATTCAAAATTTTCGGGTTTATTACAGGGAC
AGCAGAGATCCACTTTGGCGCCGGCTCGAGGCCTGCAGGTGCAAAGATGGATAAAGTTTTAAACAGAGAG
GAATCTTTGCAGCTAATGGACCTTCTAGGTCTTGAAAGGAGTGGGAATTGGCTCCGGTGCCCGTCAGTGG
GCAGAGCGCACATCGCCCACAGTCCCCGAGAAGTTGGGGGGAGGGGTCGGCAATTGAACCGGTGCCTAGA
GAAGGTGGCGCGGGGTAAACTGGGAAAGTGATGTCGTGTACTGGCTCCGCCTTTTTCCCGAGGGTGGGGG
AGAACCGTATATAAGTGCAGTAGTCGCCGTGAACGTTCTTTTTCGCAACGGGTTTGCCGCCAGAACACAG
GTAAGTGCCGTGTGTGGTTCCCGCGGGCCTGGCCTCTTTACGGGTTATGGCCCTTGCGTGCCTTGAATTA
CTTCCACCTGGCTGCAGTACGTGATTCTTGATCCCGAGCTTCGGGTTGGAAGTGGGTGGGAGAGTTCGAG
GCCTTGCGCTTAAGGAGCCCCTTCGCCTCGTGCTTGAGTTGAGGCCTGGCCTGGGCGCTGGGGCCGCCGC
GTGCGAATCTGGTGGCACCTTCGCGCCTGTCTCGCTGCTTTCGATAAGTCTCTAGCCATTTAAAATTTTT
GATGACCTGCTGCGACGCTTTTTTTCTGGCAAGATAGTCTTGTAAATGCGGGCCAAGATCTGCACACTGG
TATTTCGGTTTTTGGGGCCGCGGGCGGCGACGGGGCCCGTGCGTCCCAGCGCACATGTTCGGCGAGGCGG
GGCCTGCGAGCGCGGCCACCGAGAATCGGACGGGGGTAGTCTCAAGCTGGCCGGCCTGCTCTGGTGCCTG
GCCTCGCGCCGCCGTGTATCGCCCCGCCCTGGGCGGCAAGGCTGGCCCGGTCGGCACCAGTTGCGTGAGC
GGAAAGATGGCCGCTTCCCGGCCCTGCTGCAGGGAGCTCAAAATGGAGGACGCGGCGCTCGGGAGAGCGG
GCGGGTGAGTCACCCACACAAAGGAAAAGGGCCTTTCCGTCCTCAGCCGTCGCTTCATGTGACTCCACGG
AGTACCGGGCGCCGTCCAGGCACCTCGATTAGTTCTCGAGCTTTTGGAGTACGTCGTCTTTAGGTTGGGG
GGAGGGGTTTTATGCGATGGAGTTTCCCCACACTGAGTGGGTGGAGACTGAAGTTAGGCCAGCTTGGCAC
TTGATGTAATTCTCCTTGGAATTTGCCCTTTTTGAGTTTGGATCTTGGTTCATTCTCAAGCCTCAGACAG
TGGTTCAAAGTTTTTTTCTTCCATTTCAGGTGTCGTGAGGCTAGCACCGCCACCATGAGATTGAAAATGA
CGACTCGGAATTTTCCTGAGAGAGAAGTACCCTGTGATGTAGAAGTGGAAAGATTCACAAGGGAAGTTCC
CTGCTTGTCCAGTTTAGGTGATGGTTGGGACTGTGAGAACCAGGAGGGACACTTGAGGCAATCAGCTTTA
ACTCTGGAGAAACCAGGGACTCAGGAAGCAATTTGTGAATATCCTGGTTTTGGGGAGCATTTGATTGCAA
GCTCAGACCTTCCACCGTCTCAGAGAGTTCTGGCAACAAATGGTTTCCATGCACCTGACTCAAATGTTAG
TGGTCTGGATTGTGACCCCGCCTTACCCAGCTATCCTAAAAGTTATGCAGATAAGAGAACTGGTGACAGT
GATGCCTGTGGAAAAGGCTTCAACCATTCCATGGAAGTTATTCATGGAAGAAATCCAGTGAGAGAGAAGC
CCTACAAATACCCTGAAAGTGTTAAGTCTTTTAATCATTTTACCTCTCTTGGTCATCAGAAAATAATGAA
AAGAGGCAAGAAATCGTATGAAGGTAAGAATTTTGAGAACATCTTTACTCTGAGCTCATCGCTTAATGAA
AACCAGAGAAATCTCCCTGGAGAGAAACAATATAGATGTACTGAATGTGGCAAATGCTTCAAACGGAACT
CTTCTCTTGTTTTGCATCACCGAACTCACACCGGAGAGAAGCCTTATACTTGTAATGAGTGTGGAAAGTC
CTTCTCCAAGAACTACAACCTGATTGTGCATCAAAGAATCCACACAGGAGAGAAGCCCTATGAATGCAGT
AAATGTGGGAAAGCTTTCAGTGATGGCTCAGCTCTGACACAGCACCAGAGAATTCACACAGGCGAGAAAC
CTTATGAATGCCTAGAGTGTGGAAAAACCTTCAACCGAAATTCATCCTTAATTTTGCACCAAAGAACTCA
TACAGGGGAAAAACCATATAGATGTAACGAATGTGGGAAACCCTTCACTGACATCTCCCACCTTACAGTG
CATCTCAGAATCCACACCGGTGAGAAGCCCTATGAGTGTAGCAAATGTGGAAAGGCTTTCCGGGACGGCT
CGTACCTCACCCAGCATGAGAGGACTCACACTGGAGAAAAGCCCTTTGAGTGTGCAGAGTGCGGGAAATC
CTTCAACAGAAACTCTCACCTCATTGTGCATCAAAAGATCCATTCTGGGGAGAAACCCTATGAATGTAAA
GAATGTGGCAAGACTTTCATCGAGAGTGCGTACCTCATCAGGCATCAGAGGATTCATACTGGCGAGAAGC
CCTATGGCTGCAACCAGTGTCAGAAACTTTTCAGGAATATCGCTGGCCTCATTAGGCACCAGAGGACTCA
TACTGGTGAGAAGCCCTATGAGTGTAATCAGTGTGGCAAAGCCTTCAGGGACAGCTCCTGTCTGACCAAG
CACCAGAGAATTCACACTAAGGAGACCCCATATCAGTGTCCAGAATGTGGGAAGTCCTTCAAGCAGAACT
CTCACCTGGCAGTACATCAGAGACTCCATAGCAGGGAGGGTCCCAGCCGGTGTCCTCAGTGTGGAAAAAT
GTTCCAAAAGAGCTCATCCCTTGTTCGACATCAAAGAGCACACCTGGGAGAGCAACCCATGGAAACATAG
TAATGAACTAGTCCGTAACTTGAAAGTATTTCGATTTCTTGGCTTTATATATCTTGTGGAAAGGACGATC
GCCGCGTAGCAGACACGTGTGAACGCGTTAAGTCGACAATCAACCTCTGGATTACAAAATTTGTGAAAGA
TTGACTGGTATTCTTAACTATGTTGCTCCTTTTACGCTATGTGGATACGCTGCTTTAATGCCTTTGTATC
ATGCTATTGCTTCCCGTATGGCTTTCATTTTCTCCTCCTTGTATAAATCCTGGTTGCTGTCTCTTTATGA
GGAGTTGTGGCCCGTTGTCAGGCAACGTGGCGTGGTGTGCACTGTGTTTGCTGACGCAACCCCCACTGGT
TGGGGCATTGCCACCACCTGTCAGCTCCTTTCCGGGACTTTCGCTTTCCCCCTCCCTATTGCCACGGCGG
AACTCATCGCCGCCTGCCTTGCCCGCTGCTGGACAGGGGCTCGGCTGTTGGGCACTGACAATTCCGTGGT
GTTGTCGGGGAAATCATCGTCCTTTCCTTGGCTGCTCGCCTGTGTTGCCACCTGGATTCTGCGCGGGACG
TCCTTCTGCTACGTCCCTTCGGCCCTCAATCCAGCGGACCTTCCTTCCCGCGGCCTGCTGCCGGCTCTGC
GGCCTCTTCCGCGTCTTCGCCTTCGCCCTCAGACGAGTCGGATCTCCCTTTGGGCCGCCTCCCCGCGTCG
ACTTTAAGACCAATGACTTACAAGGCAGCTGTAGATCTTAGCCACTTTTTAAAAGAAAAGGGGGGACTGG
AAGGGCTAATTCACTCCCAACGAAGACAAGATCTGCTTTTTGCTTGTACTGGGTCTCTCTGGTTAGACCA
GATCTGAGCCTGGGAGCTCTCTGGCTAACTAGGGAACCCACTGCTTAAGCCTCAATAAAGCTTGCCTTGA
GTGCTTCAAGTAGTGTGTGCCCGTCTGTTGTGTGACTCTGGTAACTAGAGATCCCTCAGACCCTTTTAGT
CAGTGTGGAAAATCTCTAGCAGTACGTATAGTAGTTCATGTCATCTTATTATTCAGTATTTATAACTTGC
AAAGAAATGAATATCAGAGAGTGAGAGGAACTTGTTTATTGCAGCTTATAATGGTTACAAATAAAGCAAT
AGCATCACAAATTTCACAAATAAAGCATTTTTTTCACTGCATTCTAGTTGTGGTTTGTCCAAACTCATCA
ATGTATCTTATCATGTCTGGCTCTAGCTATCCCGCCCCTAACTCCGCCCATCCCGCCCCTAACTCCGCCC
AGTTCCGCCCATTCTCCGCCCCATGGCTGACTAATTTTTTTTATTTATGCAGAGGCCGAGGCCGCCTCGG
CCTCTGAGCTATTCCAGAAGTAGTGAGGAGGCTTTTTTGGAGGCCTAGGGACGTACCCAATTCGCCCTAT
AGTGAGTCGTATTACGCGCGCTCACTGGCCGTCGTTTTACAACGTCGTGACTGGGAAAACCCTGGCGTTA
CCCAACTTAATCGCCTTGCAGCACATCCCCCTTTCGCCAGCTGGCGTAATAGCGAAGAGGCCCGCACCGA
TCGCCCTTCCCAACAGTTGCGCAGCCTGAATGGCGAATGGG
[124 nt withheld, positions 7322-7445]
C
[91 nt withheld, positions 7447-7537]
A
[49 nt withheld, positions 7539-7587]
CCTTTGACGTTGGAGTCCACGTTCTTT
[37 nt withheld, positions 7615-7651]
ACCCTATCTCGGTCTATTCTTTTGATTTATAAGGGATTTTGCCGATTTCGGCCTATTGGTTAAAAAATGA
GCTGATTTAACAAAAATTTAACGCGAATTTTAACAAAATATTAACGCTTACAATTTAGGTGGCACTTTTC
GGGGAAATGTGCGCGGAACCCCTATTTGTTTATTTTTCTAAATACATTCAAATATGTATCCGCTCATGAG
ACAATAACCCTGATAAATGCTTCAATAATATTGAAAAAGGAAGAGTATGAGTATTCAACATTTCCGTGTC
GCCCTTATTCCCTTTTTTGCGGCATTTTGCCTTCCTGTTTTTGCTCACCCAGAAACGCTGGTGAAAGTAA
AAGATGCTGAAGATCAGTTGGGTGCACGAGTGGGTTACATCGAACTGGATCTCAACAGCGGTAAGATCCT
TGAGAGTTTTCGCCCCGAAGAACGTTTTCCAATGATGAGCACTTTTAAAGTTCTGCTATGTGGCGCGGTA
TTATCCCGTATTGACGCCGGGCAAGAGCAACTCGGTCGCCGCATACACTATTCTCAGAATGACTTGGTTG
AGTACTCACCAGTCACAGAAAAGCATCTTACGGATGGCATGACAGTAAGAGAATTATGCAGTGCTGCCAT
AACCATGAGTGATAACACTGCGGCCAACTTACTTCTGACAACGATCGGAGGACCGAAGGAGCTAACCGCT
TTTTTGCACAACATGGGGGATCATGTAACTCGCCTTGATCGTTGGGAACCGGAGCTGAATGAAGCCATAC
CAAACGACGAGCGTGACACCACGATGCCTGTAGCAATGGCAACAACGTTGCGCAAACTATTAACTGGCGA
ACTACTTACTCTAGCTTCCCGGCAACAATTAATAGACTGGATGGAGGCGGATAAAGTTGCAGGACCACTT
CTGCGCTCGGCCCTTCCGGCTGGCTGGTTTATTGCTGATAAATCTGGAGCCGGTGAGCGTGGGTCTCGCG
GTATCATTGCAGCACTGGGGCCAGATGGTAAGCCCTCCCGTATCGTAGTTATCTACACGACGGGGAGTCA
GGCAACTATGGATGAACGAAATAGACAGATCGCTGAGATAGGTGCCTCACTGATTAAGCATTGGTAACTG
TCAGACCAAGTTTACTCATATATACTTTAGATTGATTTAAAACTTCATTTTTAATTTAAAAGGATCTAGG
TGAAGATCCTTTTTGATAATCTCATGACCAAAATCCCTTAACGTGAGTTTTCGTTCCACTGAGCGTCAGA
CCCCGTAGAAAAGATCAAAGGATCTTCTTGAGATCCTTTTTTTCTGCGCGTAATCTGCTGCTTGCAAACA
AAAAAACCACCGCTACCAGCGGTGGTTTGTTTGCCGGATCAAGAGCTACCAACTCTTTTTCCGAAGGTAA
CTGGCTTCAGCAGAGCGCAGATACCAAATACTGTTCTTCTAGTGTAGCCGTAGTTAGGCCACCACTTCAA
GAACTCTGTAGCACCGCCTACATACCTCGCTCTGCTAATCCTGTTACCAGTGGCTGCTGCCAGTGGCGAT
AAGTCGTGTCTTACCGGGTTGGACTCAAGACGATAGTTACCGGATAAGGCGCAGCGGTCGGGCTGAACGG
GGGGTTCGTGCACACAGCCCAGCTTGGAGCGAACGACCTACACCGAACTGAGATACCTACAGCGTGAGCT
ATGAGAAAGCGCCACGCTTCCCGAAGGGAGAAAGGCGGACAGGTATCCGGTAAGCGGCAGGGTCGGAACA
GGAGAGCGCACGAGGGAGCTTCCAGGGGGAAACGCCTGGTATCTTTATAGTCCTGTCGGGTTTCGCCACC
TCTGACTTGAGCGTCGATTTTTGTGATGCTCGTCAGGGGGGCGGAGCCTATGGAAAAACGCCAGCAACGC
GGCCTTTTTACGGTTCCTGGCCTTTTGCTGGCCTTTTGCTCACATGTTCTTTCCTGCGTTATCCCCTGAT
TCTGTGGATAACCGTATTACCGCCTTTGAGTGAGCTGATACCGCTCGCCGCAGCCGAACGACCGAGCGCA
GCGAGTCAGTGAGCGAGGAAGCGGAAGAGCGCCCAATACGCAAACCGCCTCTCCCCGCGCGTTGGCCGAT
TCATTAATGCAGCTGGCACGACAGGTTTCCCGACTGGAAAGCGGGCAGTGAGCGCAACGCAATTAATGTG
AGTTAGCTCACTCATTAGGCACCCCAGGCTTTACACTTTATGCTTCCGGCTCGTATGTTGTGTGGAATTG
TGAGCGGATAACAATTTCACACAGGAAACAGCTATGACCATGATTACGCCAAGCGCGCAATTAACCCTCA
CTAAAGGGAACAAAAGCTGGAGCTGCAAGC
