>Addgene plasmid #143049 | TFORF0585 | depositor partial sequence | sequence record 281285 | Insert
ACCGCCACCATGAGATTGAAAATGACGACTCGGAATTTTCCTGAGAGAGAAGTACCCTGTGATGTAGAAG
TGGAAAGATTCACAAGGGAAGTTCCCTGCTTGTCCAGTTTAGGTGATGGTTGGGACTGTGAGAACCAGGA
GGGACACTTGAGGCAATCAGCTTTAACTCTGGAGAAACCAGGGACTCAGGAAGCAATTTGTGAATATCCT
GGTTTTGGGGAGCATTTGATTGCAAGCTCAGACCTTCCACCGTCTCAGAGAGTTCTGGCAACAAATGGTT
TCCATGCACCTGACTCAAATGTTAGTGGTCTGGATTGTGACCCCGCCTTACCCAGCTATCCTAAAAGTTA
TGCAGATAAGAGAACTGGTGACAGTGATGCCTGTGGAAAAGGCTTCAACCATTCCATGGAAGTTATTCAT
GGAAGAAATCCAGTGAGAGAGAAGCCCTACAAATACCCTGAAAGTGTTAAGTCTTTTAATCATTTTACCT
CTCTTGGTCATCAGAAAATAATGAAAAGAGGCAAGAAATCGTATGAAGGTAAGAATTTTGAGAACATCTT
TACTCTGAGCTCATCGCTTAATGAAAACCAGAGAAATCTCCCTGGAGAGAAACAATATAGATGTACTGAA
TGTGGCAAATGCTTCAAACGGAACTCTTCTCTTGTTTTGCATCACCGAACTCACACCGGAGAGAAGCCTT
ATACTTGTAATGAGTGTGGAAAGTCCTTCTCCAAGAACTACAACCTGATTGTGCATCAAAGAATCCACAC
AGGAGAGAAGCCCTATGAATGCAGTAAATGTGGGAAAGCTTTCAGTGATGGCTCAGCTCTGACACAGCAC
CAGAGAATTCACACAGGCGAGAAACCTTATGAATGCCTAGAGTGTGGAAAAACCTTCAACCGAAATTCAT
CCTTAATTTTGCACCAAAGAACTCATACAGGGGAAAAACCATATAGATGTAACGAATGTGGGAAACCCTT
CACTGACATCTCCCACCTTACAGTGCATCTCAGAATCCACACCGGTGAGAAGCCCTATGAGTGTAGCAAA
TGTGGAAAGGCTTTCCGGGACGGCTCGTACCTCACCCAGCATGAGAGGACTCACACTGGAGAAAAGCCCT
TTGAGTGTGCAGAGTGCGGGAAATCCTTCAACAGAAACTCTCACCTCATTGTGCATCAAAAGATCCATTC
TGGGGAGAAACCCTATGAATGTAAAGAATGTGGCAAGACTTTCATCGAGAGTGCGTACCTCATCAGGCAT
CAGAGGATTCATACTGGCGAGAAGCCCTATGGCTGCAACCAGTGTCAGAAACTTTTCAGGAATATCGCTG
GCCTCATTAGGCACCAGAGGACTCATACTGGTGAGAAGCCCTATGAGTGTAATCAGTGTGGCAAAGCCTT
CAGGGACAGCTCCTGTCTGACCAAGCACCAGAGAATTCACACTAAGGAGACCCCATATCAGTGTCCAGAA
TGTGGGAAGTCCTTCAAGCAGAACTCTCACCTGGCAGTACATCAGAGACTCCATAGCAGGGAGGGTCCCA
GCCGGTGTCCTCAGTGTGGAAAAATGTTCCAAAAGAGCTCATCCCTTGTTCGACATCAAAGAGCACACCT
GGGAGAGCAACCCATGGAAACATAGTAATGAACTAGTCCGTAACTTGAAAGTATTTCGATTTCTTGGCTT
TATATATCTTGTGGAAAGGACGATCGCCGCGTAGCAGACACGTGTGA
