>Addgene plasmid #143049 | TFORF0585 | depositor partial sequence | sequence record 281286 | Barcode
TCGCCGCGTAGCAGACACGTGTGA
